>Addgene plasmid #247295 | pCMV-SNAPf-Sec61b | addgene full sequence | sequence record 493223 | Addgene NGS Result
GTATTACCGCCATGCATTAGTTATTAATAGTAATCAATTACGGGGTCATTAGTTCATAGCCCATATATGG
AGTTCCGCGTTACATAACTTACGGTAAATGGCCCGCCTGGCTGACCGCCCAACGACCCCCGCCCATTGAC
GTCAATAATGACGTATGTTCCCATAGTAACGCCAATAGGGACTTTCCATTGACGTCAATGGGTGGAGTAT
TTACGGTAAACTGCCCACTTGGCAGTACATCAAGTGTATCATATGCCAAGTACGCCCCCTATTGACGTCA
ATGACGGTAAATGGCCCGCCTGGCATTATGCCCAGTACATGACCTTATGGGACTTTCCTACTTGGCAGTA
CATCTACGTATTAGTCATCGCTATTACCATGGTGATGCGGTTTTGGCAGTACATCAATGGGCGTGGATAG
CGGTTTGACTCACGGGGATTTCCAAGTCTCCACCCCATTGACGTCAATGGGAGTTTGTTTTGGCACCAAA
ATCAACGGGACTTTCCAAAATGTCGTAACAACTCCGCCCCATTGACGCAAATGGGCGGTAGGCGTGTACG
GTGGGAGGTCTATATAAGCAGAGCTGGTTTAGTGAACCGTCAGATCCGCTAGCGCTACCGGTATGGACAA
AGACTGCGAAATGAAGCGCACCACCCTGGATAGCCCTCTGGGCAAGCTGGAACTGTCTGGGTGCGAACAG
GGCCTGCACCGTATCATCTTCCTGGGCAAAGGAACATCTGCCGCCGACGCCGTGGAAGTGCCTGCCCCAG
CCGCCGTGCTGGGCGGACCAGAGCCACTGATGCAGGCCACCGCCTGGCTCAACGCCTACTTTCACCAGCC
TGAGGCCATCGAGGAGTTCCCTGTGCCAGCCCTGCACCACCCAGTGTTCCAGCAGGAGAGCTTTACCCGC
CAGGTGCTGTGGAAACTGCTGAAAGTGGTGAAGTTCGGAGAGGTCATCAGCTACAGCCACCTGGCCGCCC
TGGCCGGCAATCCCGCCGCCACCGCCGCCGTGAAAACCGCCCTGAGCGGAAATCCCGTGCCCATTCTGAT
CCCCTGCCACCGGGTGGTGCAGGGCGACCTGGACGTGGGGGGCTACGAGGGCGGGCTCGCCGTGAAAGAG
TGGCTGCTGGCCCACGAGGGCCACAGACTGGGCAAGCCTGGGCTGGGTCTGATGGACGAGCTGTACAAGT
CCGGACTCAGATCTGGCTCCAGCGCAGGCAGCGCATCCGGCGGAAGCGGAAGC
[285 nt withheld, positions 1244-1528]
TAGGAATTCTGCAGTCGACGGTACCGCGGGCCCGGGATCCACCGGATCTAGATAACTGATCATAATCAGC
CATACCACATTTGTAGAGGTTTTACTTGCTTTAAAAAACCTCCCACACCTCCCCCTGAACCTGAAACATA
AAATGAATGCAATTGTTGTTGTTAACTTGTTTATTGCAGCTTATAATGGTTACAAATAAAGCAATAGCAT
CACAAATTTCACAAATAAAGCATTTTTTTCACTGCATTCTAGTTGTGGTTTGTCCAAACTCATCAATGTA
TCTTAACGCGTAAATTGTAAGCGTTAATATTTTGTTAAAATTCGCGTTAAATTTTTGTTAAATCAGCTCA
TTTTTTAACCAATAGGCCGAAATCGGCAAAATCCCTTATAAATCAAAAGAATAGACCGAGATAGGGT
[37 nt withheld, positions 1946-1982]
AAAGAACGTGGACTCCAACGTCAAAGG
[49 nt withheld, positions 2010-2058]
T
[91 nt withheld, positions 2060-2150]
G
[124 nt withheld, positions 2152-2275]
CAGGTGGCACTTTTCGGGGAAATGTGCGCGGAACCCCTATTTGTTTATTTTTCTAAATACATTCAAATAT
GTATCCGCTCATGAGACAATAACCCTGATAAATGCTTCAATAATATTGAAAAAGGAAGAGTCCTGAGGCG
GAAAGAACCAGCTGTGGAATGTGTGTCAGTTAGGGTGTGGAAAGTCCCCAGGCTCCCCAGCAGGCAGAAG
TATGCAAAGCATGCATCTCAATTAGTCAGCAACCAGGTGTGGAAAGTCCCCAGGCTCCCCAGCAGGCAGA
AGTATGCAAAGCATGCATCTCAATTAGTCAGCAACCATAGTCCCGCCCCTAACTCCGCCCATCCCGCCCC
TAACTCCGCCCAGTTCCGCCCATTCTCCGCCCCATGGCTGACTAATTTTTTTTATTTATGCAGAGGCCGA
GGCCGCCTCGGCCTCTGAGCTATTCCAGAAGTAGTGAGGAGGCTTTTTTGGAGGCCTAGGCTTTTGCAAA
GATCGATCAAGAGACAGGATGAGGATCGTTTCGCATGATTGAACAAGATGGATTGCACGCAGGTTCTCCG
GCCGCTTGGGTGGAGAGGCTATTCGGCTATGACTGGGCACAACAGACAATCGGCTGCTCTGATGCCGCCG
TGTTCCGGCTGTCAGCGCAGGGGCGCCCGGTTCTTTTTGTCAAGACCGACCTGTCCGGTGCCCTGAATGA
ACTGCAAGACGAGGCAGCGCGGCTATCGTGGCTGGCCACGACGGGCGTTCCTTGCGCAGCTGTGCTCGAC
GTTGTCACTGAAGCGGGAAGGGACTGGCTGCTATTGGGCGAAGTGCCGGGGCAGGATCTCCTGTCATCTC
ACCTTGCTCCTGCCGAGAAAGTATCCATCATGGCTGATGCAATGCGGCGGCTGCATACGCTTGATCCGGC
TACCTGCCCATTCGACCACCAAGCGAAACATCGCATCGAGCGAGCACGTACTCGGATGGAAGCCGGTCTT
GTCGATCAGGATGATCTGGACGAAGAGCATCAGGGGCTCGCGCCAGCCGAACTGTTCGCCAGGCTCAAGG
CGAGCATGCCCGACGGCGAGGATCTCGTCGTGACCCATGGCGATGCCTGCTTGCCGAATATCATGGTGGA
AAATGGCCGCTTTTCTGGATTCATCGACTGTGGCCGGCTGGGTGTGGCGGACCGCTATCAGGACATAGCG
TTGGCTACCCGTGATATTGCTGAAGAGCTTGGCGGCGAATGGGCTGACCGCTTCCTCGTGCTTTACGGTA
TCGCCGCTCCCGATTCGCAGCGCATCGCCTTCTATCGCCTTCTTGACGAGTTCTTCTGAGCGGGACTCTG
GGGTTCGAAATGACCGACCAAGCGACGCCCAACCTGCCATCACGAGATTTCGATTCCACCGCCGCCTTCT
ATGAAAGGTTGGGCTTCGGAATCGTTTTCCGGGACGCCGGCTGGATGATCCTCCAGCGCGGGGATCTCAT
GCTGGAGTTCTTCGCCCACCCTAGGGGGAGGCTAACTGAAACACGGAAGGAGACAATACCGGAAGGAACC
CGCGCTATGACGGCAATAAAAAGACAGAATAAAACGCACGGTGTTGGGTCGTTTGTTCATAAACGCGGGG
TTCGGTCCCAGGGCTGGCACTCTGTCGATACCCCACCGAGACCCCATTGGGGCCAATACGCCCGCGTTTC
TTCCTTTTCCCCACCCCACCCCCCAAGTTCGGGTGAAGGCCCAGGGCTCGCAGCCAACGTCGGGGCGGCA
GGCCCTGCCATAGCCTCAGGTTACTCATATATACTTTAGATTGATTTAAAACTTCATTTTTAATTTAAAA
GGATCTAGGTGAAGATCCTTTTTGATAATCTCATGACCAAAATCCCTTAACGTGAGTTTTCGTTCCACTG
AGCGTCAGACCCCGTAGAAAAGATCAAAGGATCTTCTTGAGATCCTTTTTTTCTGCGCGTAATCTGCTGC
TTGCAAACAAAAAAACCACCGCTACCAGCGGTGGTTTGTTTGCCGGATCAAGAGCTACCAACTCTTTTTC
CGAAGGTAACTGGCTTCAGCAGAGCGCAGATACCAAATACTGTTCTTCTAGTGTAGCCGTAGTTAGGCCA
CCACTTCAAGAACTCTGTAGCACCGCCTACATACCTCGCTCTGCTAATCCTGTTACCAGTGGCTGCTGCC
AGTGGCGATAAGTCGTGTCTTACCGGGTTGGACTCAAGACGATAGTTACCGGATAAGGCGCAGCGGTCGG
GCTGAACGGGGGGTTCGTGCACACAGCCCAGCTTGGAGCGAACGACCTACACCGAACTGAGATACCTACA
GCGTGAGCTATGAGAAAGCGCCACGCTTCCCGAAGGGAGAAAGGCGGACAGGTATCCGGTAAGCGGCAGG
GTCGGAACAGGAGAGCGCACGAGGGAGCTTCCAGGGGGAAACGCCTGGTATCTTTATAGTCCTGTCGGGT
TTCGCCACCTCTGACTTGAGCGTCGATTTTTGTGATGCTCGTCAGGGGGGCGGAGCCTATGGAAAAACGC
CAGCAACGCGGCCTTTTTACGGTTCCTGGCCTTTTGCTGGCCTTTTGCTCACATGTTCTTTCCTGCGTTA
TCCCCTGATTCTGTGGATAACC
Features (pLannotate 1.2.2; 15 found; start..end, strand, type, name):
     78..381     +  enhancer       CMV enhancer: human cytomegalovirus immediate early enhancer
    382..585     +  promoter       CMV promoter: human cytomegalovirus (CMV) immediate early promoter
    623..1168    +  CDS            SNAP-tag®: human O6-alkylguanine-DNA-alkyltransferase variant that forms covalent bonds with benzylguanine derivatives fast-reacting variant, optimized for mammalian expression
   1244..1531    +  CDS            Sec61β (sequence partly withheld): human Sec61β subunit of the translocon in the endoplasmic reticulum; SEC61B
   1532..1568    +  misc_feature   MCS (fragment): multiple cloning site
   1585..1669    +  CDS            large T antigen (fragment): large T antigen from SV40 (simian virus 40)
   1692..1813    +  polyA_signal   SV40 poly(A) signal: SV40 polyadenylation signal
   1847..2275    -  rep_origin     f1 ori (sequence partly withheld): f1 bacteriophage origin of replication; arrow indicates direction of (+) strand synthesis
   2302..2406    +  promoter       AmpR promoter: bla
   2408..2765    +  promoter       SV40 promoter: SV40 enhancer and early promoter
   2800..3594    +  CDS            NeoR/KanR: aminoglycoside phosphotransferase from Tn5; aph(3')-II (or nptII); confers resistance to neomycin, kanamycin, and G418 (Geneticin®)
   3615..3767    +  CDS            ble (fragment): BLE_KLEPN - Experimental evidence at protein level: Swiss-Prot protein existence level 1. Binding protein with a strong affinity to the bleomycin family of antibiotics. Binds to CL990; an antimitotic-antibiotic compound. From Klebsiella pneumoniae.
   3826..3873    +  polyA_signal   HSV TK poly(A) signal: herpes simplex virus thymidine kinase polyadenylation signal (Cole and Stacy, 1985)
   3964..3980    -  polyA_signal   bGH poly(A) signal (fragment): bovine growth hormone polyadenylation signal
   4202..4790    +  rep_origin     ori: high-copy-number ColE1/pMB1/pBR322/pUC origin of replication
