[The description below was written by a language model from this plasmid's Addgene catalogue record and pLannotate feature annotations shown in this document.]
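Description:
pCMV-SNAPf-Sec61b is a mammalian expression plasmid that produces human Sec61β, a subunit of the endoplasmic reticulum translocon, fused at its N terminus to the fast-reacting SNAPf variant of the SNAP-tag. Transcription is driven by the human cytomegalovirus immediate early enhancer and promoter and is terminated by an SV40 polyadenylation signal. A short annotated large T antigen fragment just upstream of that signal is most likely part of the same SV40-derived region rather than an expressed element. In the feature table a short unannotated gap, presumably a linker, separates the SNAP-tag reading frame from the Sec61β reading frame, and a remnant of the multiple cloning site follows Sec61β. Because Sec61β is anchored in the ER membrane, the fusion places the SNAP-tag on ER membranes. There it reacts covalently with benzylguanine-derivatised ligands, such as cell-permeable fluorescent dyes, so the ER can be labelled with a fluorophore of choice for imaging.

The backbone elements are typical of a kanamycin-resistant CMV expression vector. A high-copy ColE1/pUC-type origin supports propagation in E. coli, and an f1 origin is also present. A single Tn5 aminoglycoside phosphotransferase gene (NeoR/KanR) lies downstream of tandem bacterial (bla) and SV40 early promoters and ends at an HSV TK polyadenylation signal. This arrangement gives kanamycin resistance in bacteria and could allow G418 selection in mammalian cells. The small ble and bGH poly(A) annotations are fragments and appear to be incidental matches. The catalogue lists a total vector size of 909 bp, which conflicts with the 4,887 nt sequenced record and more plausibly reflects the insert length. The stated purpose is to label ER membranes in mammalian cells.
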