Addgene plasmid #247295: pCMV-SNAPf-Sec61b
Purpose: Mammalian expression of the SNAPf-tagged ER reporter SEC61b; to label ER membranes.
Depositing lab: Jennifer Lippincott-Schwartz. Depositing organization: HHMI, Janelia Research Campus. Publication: Secretome translation shaped by lysosomes and lunapark-marked ER junctions. Choi H, Liao YC, Yoon YJ, Grimm J, Wang N, Lavis LD, Singer RH, Lippincott-Schwartz J. Nature. 2025 Nov 5. doi: 10.1038/s41586-025-09718-0. PubMed 41193816.
Backbone
  Vector backbone: pCMV
  Total vector size (bp): 909
  Vector type: Mammalian Expression
Growth in bacteria
  Bacterial resistance: Kanamycin, 50 μg/mL
  Growth temperature: 37°C
  Growth strain: DH5alpha
  Copy number: Unknown
Gene/Insert
  Gene/Insert name: SNAPf-Sec61b
  Species: H. sapiens (human)
  Entrez Gene: SEC61B
  Promoter: CMV
  Tag / fusion protein: SnapTag (N terminal on insert)
  Cloning method: Unknown
  Sequencing primers: 5′ CMV-F
Terms and licenses: Academic/Nonprofit Terms; Industry Terms: Not Available to Industry
How to cite: pCMV-SNAPf-Sec61b was a gift from Jennifer Lippincott-Schwartz (Addgene plasmid # 247295 ; http://n2t.net/addgene:247295 ; RRID:Addgene_247295)
